Addgene plasmid #129505: pNCST-AvicFP2
Purpose: Expresses AvicFP2 constitutively in E. coli (most strains)
Depositing lab: Nathan Shaner. Depositing organization: Scintillon Institute. Publication: Aequorea's secrets revealed: New fluorescent proteins with unique properties for bioimaging and biosensing. Lambert GG, Depernet H, Gotthard G, Schultz DT, Navizet I, Lambert T, Adams SR, Torreblanca-Zanca A, Chu M, Bindels DS, Levesque V, Nero Moffatt J, Salih A, Royant A, Shaner NC. PLoS Biol. 2020 Nov 2;18(11):e3000936. doi: 10.1371/journal.pbio.3000936. eCollection 2020 Nov. PubMed 33137097.
Backbone
  Vector backbone: pNCST
  Backbone size w/o insert (bp): 2900
  Total vector size (bp): 3600
  Vector type: Bacterial Expression
Growth in bacteria
  Bacterial resistance: Ampicillin, 100 μg/mL
  Growth temperature: 37°C
  Growth strain: DH5alpha
  Copy number: High Copy
Gene/Insert
  Gene/Insert name: AvicFP2 (alt name: Aequorea victoria FP2)
  Species: Aequorea victoria
  Promoter: synthetic constitutive (stationary phase) promoter + T7 promoter upstream
  Cloning method: Gibson Cloning
  Sequencing primers: 5′ T7 promoter; 3′ T7 terminator
Terms and licenses: Academic/Nonprofit Terms; Industry Terms: Not Available to Industry
Depositor comments: Expression from this vector is best in fast-growing E. coli strains.
How to cite: pNCST-AvicFP2 was a gift from Nathan Shaner (Addgene plasmid # 129505 ; http://n2t.net/addgene:129505 ; RRID:Addgene_129505)
