[The description below was written by a language model from this plasmid's Addgene catalogue record and pLannotate feature annotations shown in this document.]
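Description:
pNCST-AvicFP2 is a small (about 3.6 kb) bacterial expression plasmid built on the pNCST backbone for constitutive production of AvicFP2, a fluorescent protein from the jellyfish Aequorea victoria, in E. coli. It replicates from a high-copy ColE1/pUC-type origin and is selected with ampicillin through the β-lactamase (AmpR) gene under its own promoter. An f1 phage origin is also present, which in principle allows single-stranded DNA production with helper phage. Short fragments of lacZα and lacI appear in the annotation but are remnants of the backbone's ancestry rather than functional genes.

According to the catalogue entry, expression is driven by a synthetic constitutive (stationary-phase) promoter with a T7 promoter upstream. Only the T7 promoter is picked up in the feature table, so the synthetic promoter presumably lies in the unannotated stretch between it and the T7 gene 10 ribosome binding site. This arrangement means no inducer or T7 polymerase-expressing strain is needed, and the depositor notes that expression works in most strains and is best in fast-growing ones. The AvicFP2 coding sequence, inserted by Gibson assembly, follows an N-terminal leader annotated as a His-tag-containing fragment, the T7 gene 10 leader, a partial Xpress epitope and a partial TEV protease site. This suggests a fusion suited to affinity purification and possibly tag removal, although the partial matches leave the exact tag composition uncertain. A T7 terminator follows the insert, and the short SET1 fragment just before it is probably a spurious match.

The plasmid is suited to producing AvicFP2 in bacteria for purification and for spectroscopic or structural characterisation, in line with the associated study of new Aequorea fluorescent proteins for bioimaging and biosensing.
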