Features (pLannotate 1.2.2; 15 found; start..end, strand, type, name):
     20..38      +  promoter       T7 promoter: promoter for bacteriophage T7 RNA polymerase
    122..144     +  RBS            RBS: efficient ribosome binding site from bacteriophage T7 gene 10 (Olins and Rangwala, 1989)
    164..184     +  CDS            capTEV™ (fragment): composite tag for in vivo biotinylation, TEV protease cleavage, and 6xHis tagging
    185..217     +  CDS            T7 tag (gene 10 leader): leader peptide from bacteriophage T7 gene 10 promotes efficient translation in E. coli
    221..243     +  CDS            Xpress™ tag (fragment): Xpress™ epitope tag, including an enterokinase recognition and cleavage site
    257..275     +  CDS            TEV site (fragment): tobacco etch virus (TEV) protease recognition and cleavage site
    278..973     +  CDS            AvicFP2: AvicFP2 is a basic (constitutively fluorescent) green fluorescent protein published in 2019, derived from Aequorea victoria.
    988..1037    +  CDS            SET1 (fragment): solubility-enhancement tag derived from T7 phage gene 10B
   1045..1092    +  terminator     T7 terminator: transcription terminator for bacteriophage T7 RNA polymerase
   1118..1184    +  CDS            lacZα (fragment): LacZα fragment of β-galactosidase; lacZ fragment
   1189..1617    +  rep_origin     f1 ori (sequence partly withheld): f1 bacteriophage origin of replication; arrow indicates direction of (+) strand synthesis
   1670..1774    +  promoter       AmpR promoter: bla
   1775..2635    +  CDS            AmpR: β-lactamase; bla; confers resistance to ampicillin, carbenicillin, and related antibiotics
   2806..3394    +  rep_origin     ori: high-copy-number ColE1/pMB1/pBR322/pUC origin of replication
   3577..3630    +  CDS            lacI (fragment): lac repressor; lacI; The lac repressor binds to the lac operator to inhibit transcription in E. coli. This inhibition can be relieved by adding lactose or isopropyl-β-D-thiogalactopyranoside (IPTG).
>Addgene plasmid #129505 | pNCST-AvicFP2 | addgene full sequence | sequence record 271854 | Addgene NGS Result
GATCTCGATCCCGCGAAATTAATACGACTCACTATAGGGAGACCACAACGGTTTCCCTCTAGAATCACCG
AGTTTATTCTTGACACCTGATGCGATGAATGATATAATAGGAAAGTACTGTTTTGTTTAACTTTAAGAAG
GAGATATACATATGCGGGGTTCTCATCATCATCATCATCATGGTATGGCTAGCATGACTGGTGGACAGCA
AATGGGTCGGGATCTGTACGACGATGACGATAACGATCCGCTCGAGGAAAACCTGTACTTCCAGGGTATG
AACTGTGGAGCACTTCTTTTCAAACAAAAGATCCCATTCATTGTTGAACTAGATGGAGATGTGAACGGCC
AGGTTTTTTCTGTCAGAGGTAATGGATTTGGTGATGGAAGCATTGGAAAAATCGAAATCAAGTTTGTCTG
TACTACTGGTGAGATTCCCGTCGCTTGGGAATCACTCGTCTGCTCCTTGGCTTATGGTGCCCTAGTCTTT
ACAAAATATCCAAGTAATATCAACGACTTTTTCAAAAGTACCATGCCAAAAGGATATATTCAAGAAAGGA
AAATCACATTTGAAAATGACGGGCAATATGAGACACGTGCTGAAGTGACTTACGAAAATGGAGCGCTTTA
CAACAGGGTAAAACTGAATGGTTCTGGATTCCGAAAAGACGGCAATATTTTGGGGAAAAAATTGGACGCC
ACTTCCTTAGGCACATGTATTTACATCCTGAGTAATGACGAAGGAAACGGCTTGAAAGGTGTATATAACA
TGGCTTACAAAGTTATTGATGGTAACCGACAAATAGTCAGCCACCAACAGACAAATACTCCAATTGGTGA
TGGACTCGTTTCTATTCCTGACTACCACGTCATGCACAATCATACTTCATGCAGCAAAGACCCTACAGAA
CCACGAGACCATCTCATTCTAAAAGAAAGCGTCACAGCAGTTGATTGTCAAACCGCTTACATGTGACGTT
TGATCCGGCTGCTAACAAAGCCCGAAAGGAAGCTGAGTTGGCTGCTGCCACCGCTGAGCAATAACTAGCA
TAACCCCTTGGGGCCTCTAAACGGGTCTTGAGGGGTTTTTTGCTGAAAGGAGGAACTATATCCGGATCTG
GCGTAATAGCGAAGAGGCCCGCACCGATCGCCCTTCCCAACAGTTGCGCAGCCTGAATGGCGAATGGG
[124 nt withheld, positions 1189-1312]
C
[91 nt withheld, positions 1314-1404]
A
[49 nt withheld, positions 1406-1454]
CCTTTGACGTTGGAGTCCACGTTCTTT
[37 nt withheld, positions 1482-1518]
ACCCTATCTCGGTCTATTCTTTTGATTTATAAGGGATTTTGCCGATTTCGGCCTATTGGTTAAAAAATGA
GCTGATTTAACAAAAATTTAACGCGAATTTTAACAAAATATTAACGCTTACAATTTAGGTGGCACTTTTC
GGGGAAATGTGCGCGGAACCCCTATTTGTTTATTTTTCTAAATACATTCAAATATGTATCCGCTCATGAG
ACAATAACCCTGATAAATGCTTCAATAATATTGAAAAAGGAAGAGTATGAGTATTCAACATTTCCGTGTC
GCCCTTATTCCCTTTTTTGCGGCATTTTGCCTTCCTGTTTTTGCTCACCCAGAAACGCTGGTGAAAGTAA
AAGATGCTGAAGATCAGTTGGGTGCACGAGTGGGTTACATCGAACTGGATCTCAACAGCGGTAAGATCCT
TGAGAGTTTTCGCCCCGAAGAACGTTTTCCAATGATGAGCACTTTTAAAGTTCTGCTATGTGGCGCGGTA
TTATCCCGTATTGACGCCGGGCAAGAGCAACTCGGTCGCCGCATACACTATTCTCAGAATGACTTGGTTG
AGTACTCACCAGTCACAGAAAAGCATCTTACGGATGGCATGACAGTAAGAGAATTATGCAGTGCTGCCAT
AACCATGAGTGATAACACTGCGGCCAACTTACTTCTGACAACGATCGGAGGACCGAAGGAGCTAACCGCT
TTTTTGCACAACATGGGGGATCATGTAACTCGCCTTGATCGTTGGGAACCGGAGCTGAATGAAGCCATAC
CAAACGACGAGCGTGACACCACGATGCCTGTAGCAATGGCAACAACGTTGCGCAAACTATTAACTGGCGA
ACTACTTACTCTAGCTTCCCGGCAACAATTAATAGACTGGATGGAGGCGGATAAAGTTGCAGGACCACTT
CTGCGCTCGGCCCTTCCGGCTGGCTGGTTTATTGCTGATAAATCTGGAGCCGGTGAGCGTGGGTCTCGCG
GTATCATTGCAGCACTGGGGCCAGATGGTAAGCCCTCCCGTATCGTAGTTATCTACACGACGGGGAGTCA
GGCAACTATGGATGAACGAAATAGACAGATCGCTGAGATAGGTGCCTCACTGATTAAGCATTGGTAACTG
TCAGACCAAGTTTACTCATATATACTTTAGATTGATTTAAAACTTCATTTTTAATTTAAAAGGATCTAGG
TGAAGATCCTTTTTGATAATCTCATGACCAAAATCCCTTAACGTGAGTTTTCGTTCCACTGAGCGTCAGA
CCCCGTAGAAAAGATCAAAGGATCTTCTTGAGATCCTTTTTTTCTGCGCGTAATCTGCTGCTTGCAAACA
AAAAAACCACCGCTACCAGCGGTGGTTTGTTTGCCGGATCAAGAGCTACCAACTCTTTTTCCGAAGGTAA
CTGGCTTCAGCAGAGCGCAGATACCAAATACTGTTCTTCTAGTGTAGCCGTAGTTAGGCCACCACTTCAA
GAACTCTGTAGCACCGCCTACATACCTCGCTCTGCTAATCCTGTTACCAGTGGCTGCTGCCAGTGGCGAT
AAGTCGTGTCTTACCGGGTTGGACTCAAGACGATAGTTACCGGATAAGGCGCAGCGGTCGGACTGAACGG
GGGGTTCGTGCACACAGCCCAGCTTGGAGCGAACGACCTACACCGAACTGAGATACCTACAGCGTGAGCT
ATGAGAAAGCGCCACGCTTCCCGAAGGGAGAAAGGCGGACAGGTATCCGGTAAGCGGCAGGGTCGGAACA
GGAGAGCGCACGAGGGAGCTTCCAGGGGGAAACGCCTGGTATCTTTATAGTCCTGTCGGGTTTCGCCACC
TCTGACTTGAGCGTCGATTTTTGTGATGCTCGTCAGGGGGGCGGAGCCTATGGAAAAACGCCAGCAACGC
GGCCTTTTTACGGTTCCTGGCCTTTTGCTGGCCTTTTGCTCACATGTTCTTTCCTGCGTTATCCCCTGAT
TCTGTGGATAACCGTATTACCGCCTTTGAGTGAGCTGATACCGCTCGCCGCAGCCGAACGACCGAGCGCA
GCGAGTCAGTGAGCGAGGAAGCGGAAGAGCGCCCAATACGCAAACCGCCTCTCCCCGCGCGTTGGCCGAT
TCATTAATGCAG
